>Addgene plasmid #161775 | pUltra-Plus | addgene full sequence | sequence record 316822 | Addgene NGS Result
GGCCTCCGCGCCGGGTTTTGGCGCCTCCCGCGGGCGCCCCCCTCCTCACGGCGAGCGCTGCCACGTCAGA
CGAAGGGCGCAGCGAGCGTCCTGATCCTTCCGCCCGGACGCTCAGGACAGCGGCCCGCTGCTCATAAGAC
TCGGCCTTAGAACCCCAGTATCAGCAGAAGGACATTTTAGGACGGGACTTGGGTGACTCTAGGGCACTGG
TTTTCTTTCCAGAGAGCGGAACAGGCGAGGAAAAGTAGTCCCTTCTCGGCGATTCTGCGGAGGGATCTCC
GTGGGGCGGTGAACGCCGATGATTATATAAGGACGCGCCGGGTGTGGCACAGCTAGTTCCGTCGCAGCCG
GGATTTGGGTCGCGGTTCTTGTTTGTGGATCGCTGTGATCGTCACTTGGTGAGTAGCGGGCTGCTGGGCT
GGCCGGGGCTTTCGTGGCCGCCGGGCCGCTCGGTGGGACGGAAGCGTGTGGAGAGACCGCCAAGGGCTGT
AGTCTGGGTCCGCGAGCAAGGTTGCCCTGAACTGGGGGTTGGGGGGAGCGCAGCAAAATGGCGGCTGTTC
CCGAGTCTTGAATGGAAGACGCTTGTGAGGCGGGCTGTGAGGTCGTTGAAACAAGGTGGGGGGCATGGTG
GGCGGCAAGAACCCAAGGTCTTGAGGCCTTCGCTAATGCGGGAAAGCTCTTATTCGGGTGAGATGGGCTG
GGGCACCATCTGGGGACCCTGACGTGAAGTTTGTCACTGACTGGAGAACTCGGTTTGTCGTCTGTTGCGG
GGGCGGCAGTTATGGCGGTGCCGTTGGGCAGTGCACCCGTACCTTTGGGAGCGCGCGCCCTCGTCGTGTC
GTGACGTCACCCGTTCTGTTGGCTTATAATGCAGGGTGGGGCCACCTGCCGGTAGGTGTGCGGTAGGCTT
TTCTCCGTCGCAGGACGCAGGGTTCGGGCCTAGGGTAGGCTCTCCTGAATCGACAGGCGCCGGACCTCTG
GTGAGGGGAGGGATAAGTGAGGCGTCAGTTTCTTTGGTCGGTTTTATGTACCTATCTTCTTAAGTAGCTG
AAGCTCCGGTTTTGAACTATGCGCTCGGGGTTGGCGAGTGTGTTTTGTGAAGTTTTTTAGGCACCTTTTG
AAATGTAATCATTTGGGTCAATATGTAATTTTCAGTGTTAGACTAGTAAATTGTCCGCTAAATTCTGGCC
GTTTTTGGCTTTTTTGTTAGACGAAGCTTGGGCTGCAGGTCCGATCCACCGGTGATATCATGGGATCTGG
AGCAACAAACTTCTCACTACTCAAACAAGCAGGTGACGTGGAGGAGAATCCCGGACCTTCTAGAGGATCC
GGCTCCGGCGAGGGCAGGGGAAGTCTACTAACATGCGGGGACGTGGAGGAAAATCCCGGCCCAGCTAGCG
TGTGATCAGAATTCGTTCCGGAGTCGTCGACTCGACAATCAACCTCTGGATTACAAAATTTGTGAAAGAT
TGACTGGTATTCTTAACTATGTTGCTCCTTTTACGCTATGTGGATACGCTGCTTTAATGCCTTTGTATCA
TGCTATTGCTTCCCGTATGGCTTTCATTTTCTCCTCCTTGTATAAATCCTGGTTGCTGTCTCTTTATGAG
GAGTTGTGGCCCGTTGTCAGGCAACGTGGCGTGGTGTGCACTGTGTTTGCTGACGCAACCCCCACTGGTT
GGGGCATTGCCACCACCTGTCAGCTCCTTTCCGGGACTTTCGCTTTCCCCCTCCCTATTGCCACGGCGGA
ACTCATCGCCGCCTGCCTTGCCCGCTGCTGGACAGGGGCTCGGCTGTTGGGCACTGACAATTCCGTGGTG
TTGTCGGGGAAGCTGACGTCCTTTCCATGGCTGCTCGCCTGTGTTGCCACCTGGATTCTGCGCGGGACGT
CCTTCTGCTACGTCCCTTCGGCCCTCAATCCAGCGGACCTTCCTTCCCGCGGCCTGCTGCCGGCTCTGCG
GCCTCTTCCGCATCTTCGCCTTCGCCCTCAGACGAGTCGGATCTCCCTTTGGGCCGCCTCCCCGCCTGGA
ATTAATTCGAGCTCGGTACCTTTAAGACCAATGACTTACAAGGCAGCTGTAGATCTTAGCCACTTTTTAA
AAGAAAAGGGGGGACTGGAAGGGCTACGTAACTCCCAACGAAGACAAGATCTGCTTTTTGCTTGTACTGG
GTCTCTCTGGTTAGACCAGATCTGAGCCTGGGAGCTCTCTGGCTAACTAGGGAACCCACTGCTTAAGCCT
CAATAAAGCTTGCCTTGAGTGCTTCAAGTAGTGTGTGCCCGTCTGTTGTGTGACTCTGGTAACTAGAGAT
CCCTCAGACCCTTTTAGTCAGTGTGGAAAATCTCTAGCAGTAGTAGTTCATGTCATCTTATTATTCAGTA
TTTATAACTTGCAAAGAAATGAATATCAGAGAGTGAGAGGAACTTGTTTATTGCAGCTTATAATGGTTAC
AAATAAAGCAATAGCATCACAAATTTCACAAATAAAGCATTTTTTTCACTGCATTCTAGTTGTGGTTTGT
CCAAACTCATCAATGTATCTTATCATGTCTGGCTCTAGCTATCCCGCCCCTAACTCCGCCCATCCCGCCC
CTAACTCCGCCCAGTTCCGCCCATTCTCCGCCCCATGGCTGACTAATTTTTTTTATTTATGCAGAGGCCG
AGGCCGCCTCGGCCTCTGAGCTATTCCAGAAGTAGTGAGGAGGCTTTTTTGGAGGCCTAGGGACGTACCC
AATTCGCCCTATAGTGAGTCGTATTACGCGCGCTCACTGGCCGTCGTTTTACAACGTCGTGACTGGGAAA
ACCCTGGCGTTACCCAACTTAATCGCCTTGCAGCACATCCCCCTTTCGCCAGCTGGCGTAATAGCGAAGA
GGCCCGCACCGATCGCCCTTCCCAACAGTTGCGCAGCCTGAATGGCGAATGGG
[124 nt withheld, positions 2924-3047]
C
[91 nt withheld, positions 3049-3139]
A
[49 nt withheld, positions 3141-3189]
CCTTTGACGTTGGAGTCCACGTTCTTT
[37 nt withheld, positions 3217-3253]
ACCCTATCTCGGTCTATTCTTTTGATTTATAAGGGATTTTGCCGATTTCGGCCTATTGGTTAAAAAATGA
GCTGATTTAACAAAAATTTAACGCGAATTTTAACAAAATATTAACGCTTACAATTTAGGTGGCACTTTTC
GGGGAAATGTGCGCGGAACCCCTATTTGTTTATTTTTCTAAATACATTCAAATATGTATCCGCTCATGAG
ACAATAACCCTGATAAATGCTTCAATAATATTGAAAAAGGAAGAGTATGAGTATTCAACATTTCCGTGTC
GCCCTTATTCCCTTTTTTGCGGCATTTTGCCTTCCTGTTTTTGCTCACCCAGAAACGCTGGTGAAAGTAA
AAGATGCTGAAGATCAGTTGGGTGCACGAGTGGGTTACATCGAACTGGATCTCAACAGCGGTAAGATCCT
TGAGAGTTTTCGCCCCGAAGAACGTTTTCCAATGATGAGCACTTTTAAAGTTCTGCTATGTGGCGCGGTA
TTATCCCGTATTGACGCCGGGCAAGAGCAACTCGGTCGCCGCATACACTATTCTCAGAATGACTTGGTTG
AGTACTCACCAGTCACAGAAAAGCATCTTACGGATGGCATGACAGTAAGAGAATTATGCAGTGCTGCCAT
AACCATGAGTGATAACACTGCGGCCAACTTACTTCTGACAACGATCGGAGGACCGAAGGAGCTAACCGCT
TTTTTGCACAACATGGGGGATCATGTAACTCGCCTTGATCGTTGGGAACCGGAGCTGAATGAAGCCATAC
CAAACGACGAGCGTGACACCACGATGCCTGTAGCAATGGCAACAACGTTGCGCAAACTATTAACTGGCGA
ACTACTTACTCTAGCTTCCCGGCAACAATTAATAGACTGGATGGAGGCGGATAAAGTTGCAGGACCACTT
CTGCGCTCGGCCCTTCCGGCTGGCTGGTTTATTGCTGATAAATCTGGAGCCGGTGAGCGTGGGTCTCGCG
GTATCATTGCAGCACTGGGGCCAGATGGTAAGCCCTCCCGTATCGTAGTTATCTACACGACGGGGAGTCA
GGCAACTATGGATGAACGAAATAGACAGATCGCTGAGATAGGTGCCTCACTGATTAAGCATTGGTAACTG
TCAGACCAAGTTTACTCATATATACTTTAGATTGATTTAAAACTTCATTTTTAATTTAAAAGGATCTAGG
TGAAGATCCTTTTTGATAATCTCATGACCAAAATCCCTTAACGTGAGTTTTCGTTCCACTGAGCGTCAGA
CCCCGTAGAAAAGATCAAAGGATCTTCTTGAGATCCTTTTTTTCTGCGCGTAATCTGCTGCTTGCAAACA
AAAAAACCACCGCTACCAGCGGTGGTTTGTTTGCCGGATCAAGAGCTACCAACTCTTTTTCCGAAGGTAA
CTGGCTTCAGCAGAGCGCAGATACCAAATACTGTTCTTCTAGTGTAGCCGTAGTTAGGCCACCACTTCAA
GAACTCTGTAGCACCGCCTACATACCTCGCTCTGCTAATCCTGTTACCAGTGGCTGCTGCCAGTGGCGAT
AAGTCGTGTCTTACCGGGTTGGACTCAAGACGATAGTTACCGGATAAGGCGCAGCGGTCGGGCTGAACGG
GGGGTTCGTGCACACAGCCCAGCTTGGAGCGAACGACCTACACCGAACTGAGATACCTACAGCGTGAGCT
ATGAGAAAGCGCCACGCTTCCCGAAGGGAGAAAGGCGGACAGGTATCCGGTAAGCGGCAGGGTCGGAACA
GGAGAGCGCACGAGGGAGCTTCCAGGGGGAAACGCCTGGTATCTTTATAGTCCTGTCGGGTTTCGCCACC
TCTCACTTGAGCGTCGATTTTTGTGATGCTCGTCAGGGGGGCGGAGCCTATGGAAAAACGCCAGCAACGC
GGCCTTTTTACGGTTCCTGGCCTTTTGCTGGCCTTTTGCTCACATGTTCTTTCCTGCGTTATCCCCTGAT
TCTGTGGATAACCGTATTACCGCCTTTGAGTGAGCTGATACCGCTCGCCGCAGCCGAACGACCGAGCGCA
GCGAGTCAGTGAGCGAGGAAGCGGAAGAGCGCCCAATACGCAAACCGCCTCTCCCCGCGCGTTGGCCGAT
TCATTAATGCAGCTGGCACGACAGGTTTCCCGACTGGAAAGCGGGCAGTGAGCGCAACGCAATTAATGTG
AGTTAGCTCACTCATTAGGCACCCCAGGCTTTACACTTTATGCTTCCGGCTCGTATGTTGTGTGGAATTG
TGAGCGGATAACAATTTCACACAGGAAACAGCTATGACCATGATTACGCCAAGCGCGCAATTAACCCTCA
CTAAAGGGAACAAAAGCTGGAGCTGCAAGCTTAATGTAGTCTTATGCAATACTCTTGTAGTCTTGCAACA
TGGTAACGATGAGTTAGCAACATGCCTTACAAGGAGAGAAAAAGCACCGTGCATGCCGATTGGTGGAAGT
AAGGTGGTACGATCGTGCCTTATTAGGAAGGCAACAGACGGGTCTGACATGGATTGGACGAACCACTGAA
TTGCCGCATTGCAGAGATATTGTATTTAAGTGCCTAGCTCGATACATAAACGGGTCTCTCTGGTTAGACC
AGATCTGAGCCTGGGAGCTCTCTGGCTAACTAGGGAACCCACTGCTTAAGCCTCAATAAAGCTTGCCTTG
AGTGCTTCAAGTAGTGTGTGCCCGTCTGTTGTGTGACTCTGGTAACTAGAGATCCCTCAGACCCTTTTAG
TCAGTGTGGAAAATCTCTAGCAGTGGCGCCCGAACAGGGACTTGAAAGCGAAAGGGAAACCAGAGGAGCT
CTCTCGACGCAGGACTCGGCTTGCTGAAGCGCGCACGGCAAGAGGCGAGGGGCGGCGACTGGTGAGTACG
CCAAAAATTTTGACTAGCGGAGGCTAGAAGGAGAGAGATGGGTGCGAGAGCGTCAGTATTAAGCGGGGGA
GAATTAGATCGCGATGGGAAAAAATTCGGTTAAGGCCAGGGGGAAAGAAAAAATATAAATTAAAACATAT
AGTATGGGCAAGCAGGGAGCTAGAACGATTCGCAGTTAATCCTGGCCTGTTAGAAACATCAGAAGGCTGT
AGACAAATACTGGGACAGCTACAACCATCCCTTCAGACAGGATCAGAAGAACTTAGATCATTATATAATA
CAGTAGCAACCCTCTATTGTGTGCATCAAAGGATAGAGATAAAAGACACCAAGGAAGCTTTAGACAAGAT
AGAGGAAGAGCAAAACAAAAGTAAGACCACCGCACAGCAAGCGGCCGCTGATCTTCAGACCTGGAGGAGG
AGATATGAGGGACAATTGGAGAAGTGAATTATATAAATATAAAGTAGTAAAAATTGAACCATTAGGAGTA
GCACCCACCAAGGCAAAGAGAAGAGTGGTGCAGAGAGAAAAAAGAGCAGTGGGAATAGGAGCTTTGTTCC
TTGGGTTCTTGGGAGCAGCAGGAAGCACTATGGGCGCAGCGTCAATGACGCTGACGGTACAGGCCAGACA
ATTATTGTCTGGTATAGTGCAGCAGCAGAACAATTTGCTGAGGGCTATTGAGGCGCAACAGCATCTGTTG
CAACTCACAGTCTGGGGCATCAAGCAGCTCCAGGCAAGAATCCTGGCTGTGGAAAGATACCTAAAGGATC
AACAGCTCCTGGGGATTTGGGGTTGCTCTGGAAAACTCATTTGCACCACTGCTGTGCCTTGGAATGCTAG
TTGGAGTAATAAATCTCTGGAACAGATTTGGAATCACACGACCTGGATGGAGTGGGACAGAGAAATTAAC
AATTACACAAGCTTAATACACTCCTTAATTGAAGAATCGCAAAACCAGCAAGAAAAGAATGAACAAGAAT
TATTGGAATTAGATAAATGGGCAAGTTTGTGGAATTGGTTTAACATAACAAATTGGCTGTGGTATATAAA
ATTATTCATAATGATAGTAGGAGGCTTGGTAGGTTTAAGAATAGTTTTTGCTGTACTTTCTATAGTGAAT
AGAGTTAGGCAGGGATATTCACCATTATCGTTTCAGACCCACCTCCCAACCCCGAGGGGACCCGACAGGC
CCGAAGGAATAGAAGAAGAAGGTGGAGAGAGAGACAGAGACAGATCCATTCGATTAGTGAACGGATCGGC
ACTGCGTGCGCCAATTCTGCAGACAAATGGCAGTATTCATCCACAATTTTAAAAGAAAAGGGGGGATTGG
GGGGTACAGTGCAGGGGAAAGAATAGTAGACATAATAGCAACAGACATACAAACTAAAGAATTACAAAAA
CAAATTACAAAAATTCAAAATTTTCGGGTTTATTACAGGGACAGCAGAGATCCAGTTTGGTTAATTAACC
CGTGTCGGCTCCAGATCT
Features (pLannotate 1.2.2; 25 found; start..end, strand, type, name):
      1..1212    +  promoter       UbC promoter: human ubiquitin C promoter
   1340..1392    +  CDS            T2A (fragment): 2A peptide from Thosea asigna virus capsid protein Eukaryotic ribosomes fail to insert a peptide bond between the Gly and Pro residues, yielding separate polypeptides.
   1437..2025    +  misc_feature   WPRE: woodchuck hepatitis virus posttranscriptional regulatory element
   2046..2183    +  CDS            nef (fragment): NEF_HV1LA - Experimental evidence at protein level: Swiss-Prot protein existence level 1. Extracellular Nef protein targets CD4(+) T-lymphocytes for apoptosis by interacting with CXCR4 surface receptors. From Human immunodeficiency virus type 1 group M subtype B (isolate Lai) (HIV-1).
   2169..2349    +  LTR            5' LTR (truncated): truncated 5' long terminal repeat (LTR) from HIV-1
   2421..2542    +  polyA_signal   SV40 poly(A) signal: SV40 polyadenylation signal
   2582..2717    +  rep_origin     SV40 ori: SV40 origin of replication
   2738..2756    -  promoter       T7 promoter: promoter for bacteriophage T7 RNA polymerase
   2764..2919    +  CDS            lacZα (fragment): LacZα fragment of β-galactosidase; lacZ fragment
   2924..3352    +  rep_origin     f1 ori (sequence partly withheld): f1 bacteriophage origin of replication; arrow indicates direction of (+) strand synthesis
   3405..3509    +  promoter       AmpR promoter: bla
   3510..4370    +  CDS            AmpR: β-lactamase; bla; confers resistance to ampicillin, carbenicillin, and related antibiotics
   4541..5129    +  rep_origin     ori: high-copy-number ColE1/pMB1/pBR322/pUC origin of replication
   5312..5404    +  CDS            lacI (fragment): lac repressor; lacI; The lac repressor binds to the lac operator to inhibit transcription in E. coli. This inhibition can be relieved by adding lactose or isopropyl-β-D-thiogalactopyranoside (IPTG).
   5417..5438    +  protein_bind   CAP binding site: CAP binding activates transcription in the presence of cAMP. E. coli catabolite activator protein
   5453..5483    +  promoter       lac promoter: promoter for the E. coli lac operon
   5491..5507    +  protein_bind   lac operator: The lac repressor binds to the lac operator to inhibit transcription in E. coli. This inhibition can be relieved by adding lactose or isopropyl-β-D-thiogalactopyranoside (IPTG). lac repressor encoded by lacI
   5552..5570    +  promoter       T3 promoter: promoter for bacteriophage T3 RNA polymerase
   5598..5824    +  promoter       RSV promoter: Rous sarcoma virus enhancer/promoter
   5825..6005    +  LTR            5' LTR (truncated): truncated 5' long terminal repeat (LTR) from HIV-1
   6052..6177    +  misc_feature   HIV-1 Ψ: packaging signal of human immunodeficiency virus type 1
   6161..6524    +  CDS            HIV-1 gag (fragment): gag protein from human immunodeficiency virus 1; gag
   6670..6903    +  misc_feature   RRE: The Rev response element (RRE) of HIV-1 allows for Rev-dependent mRNA export from the nucleus to the cytoplasm.
   7280..7380    +  CDS            Rev (fragment): human immunodeficiency virus 1 (HIV-1) Rev protein; rev; enhances nuclear export of unspliced and incompletely spliced viral mRNAs
   7430..7547    +  misc_feature   cPPT/CTS: central polypurine tract and central termination sequence of HIV-1
