[The description below was written by a language model from this plasmid's Addgene catalogue record and pLannotate feature annotations shown in this document.]
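Description:
pUltra-Plus is an empty third-generation lentiviral backbone for multicistronic expression of up to three genes of interest in mammalian cells. It derives from pUltra by removal of the EGFP coding sequence and a SmaI site and insertion of an EcoRV site. It is propagated in E. coli as a high-copy plasmid through a ColE1/pUC-type origin with ampicillin (β-lactamase) selection. An f1 origin, an SV40 origin, and lac and T7/T3 promoter remnants are carried over from the parental cloning vector. The record lists a backbone size of 8326 bp, which presumably refers to the parental pUltra, whereas the sequenced record annotated here is 7,611 nt.

The viral transcript is driven by a chimeric RSV promoter fused to a truncated HIV-1 5' LTR. This is followed by the Ψ packaging signal with a gag fragment, the Rev response element for Rev-dependent nuclear export, and the cPPT/CTS. The internal human ubiquitin C (UbC) promoter drives the expression cassette, which per the depositor contains three cloning positions flanked by restriction sites: AgeI–EcoRV, XbaI–BamHI, and NheI–EcoRI or SalI. These positions are separated by two 2A peptide coding sequences, so that in-frame inserts are translated from one mRNA and released as separate polypeptides by ribosomal skipping. The automated annotation detects only one of these, a T2A fragment; the identity of the second 2A is not stated.

Downstream lie a WPRE to enhance transcript expression, a truncated 3' LTR (labelled by the annotation tool as a 5' LTR) and an SV40 polyadenylation signal. No mammalian selection marker or reporter is annotated. The vector can be used for transient transfection. It can also be packaged into lentiviral particles, with separate packaging and envelope plasmids, for stable expression.
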