Addgene plasmid #161775: pUltra-Plus
Purpose: (Empty Backbone) 3rd generation lentiviral multicistronic vector for mammalian expression of three genes of interest
Depositing lab: Jorge Luis Arias-Arias. Depositing organization: Universidad de Costa Rica.
Backbone
  Vector backbone: pUltra (Addgene Plasmid #24129)
  Backbone manufacturer: Malcolm Moore
  Backbone size (bp): 8326
  Modifications to backbone: Removal of EGFP coding sequence and SmaI restriction site / Insertion of EcoRV restriction site
  Vector type: Mammalian Expression, Lentiviral ; Multicistronic
  Promoter: UbC
Growth in bacteria
  Bacterial resistance: Ampicillin, 100 μg/mL
  Growth temperature: 37°C
  Growth strain: NEB Stable
  Copy number: High Copy
Gene/Insert
  Cloning method: Restriction Enzyme
  Sequencing primers: 5′ hUBCpro-F
Terms and licenses: Academic/Nonprofit Terms; Industry Terms: Not Available to Industry
Depositor comments: pUltra-Plus was cloned by Jorge L. Arias-Arias at Universidad de Costa Rica () This vector allows the multicistronic expression of up to three genes in mammalian cells. The construct contains two 2A peptides coding sequences and three cloning positions flanked by restriction sites: Position 1 (5' AgeI – 3' EcoRV) Position 2 (5' XbaI – 3' BamHI) Position 3 (5' NheI – 3' EcoRI or SaII) The vector is suitable for transient transfection, but could also be used to produce lentiviral particles for stable expression in mammalian cells. For lentivirus packaging use the additional plasmids psPAX2 (Addgene Plasmid #12260) and pMD2.G (Addgene Plasmid #12259).
How to cite: pUltra-Plus was a gift from Jorge Luis Arias-Arias (Addgene plasmid # 161775 ; http://n2t.net/addgene:161775 ; RRID:Addgene_161775)
